Addgene plasmid #70173: OPA1-isoform1
Purpose: Mammalian expression of hsOPA1 isoform 1
Depositing lab: David Chan. Depositing organization: California Institute of Technology. Publication: OPA1 processing controls mitochondrial fusion and is regulated by mRNA splicing, membrane potential, and Yme1L. Song Z, Chen H, Fiket M, Alexander C, Chan DC. J Cell Biol. 2007 Aug 27;178(5):749-55. Epub 2007 Aug 20. 10.1083/jcb.200704110 PubMed 17709429.
Backbone
  Vector backbone: pMSCV-puro
  Backbone manufacturer: Clontech
  Backbone size w/o insert (bp): 6300
  Vector type: Mammalian Expression, Retroviral
  Selectable markers: Puromycin
Growth in bacteria
  Bacterial resistance: Ampicillin, 100 μg/mL
  Growth temperature: 37°C
  Growth strain: NEB Stable
  Copy number: Unknown
Gene/Insert
  Gene/Insert name: hsOPA1 isoform 1 (alt names: Optic atrophy 1 protein; KIAA0567; DYNAMIN-LIKE 120-KD PROTEIN, MITOCHONDRIAL)
  Species: H. sapiens (human)
  Entrez Gene: OPA1 (a.k.a. BERHS, MGM1, MTDPS14, NPG, NTG, largeG)
  GenBank ID: NM_015560.2
  Cloning method: Restriction Enzyme; 5′ cloning site XhoI (unknown if destroyed); 3′ cloning site HpaI (unknown if destroyed)
  Sequencing primers: 5′ CCCTTGAACCTCCTCGTTCGACC
Terms and licenses: Academic/Nonprofit Terms; Industry Terms: Not Available to Industry
How to cite: OPA1-isoform1 was a gift from David Chan (Addgene plasmid # 70173 ; http://n2t.net/addgene:70173 ; RRID:Addgene_70173)
