[The description below was written by a language model from this plasmid's Addgene catalogue record and pLannotate feature annotations shown in this document.]
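Description:
OPA1-isoform1 is a gammaretroviral mammalian expression plasmid built on the pMSCV-puro backbone and carrying the coding sequence of human OPA1 isoform 1, the dynamin-like GTPase of the mitochondrial inner membrane that is mutated in optic atrophy. The sequenced plasmid is about 9.3 kb. In bacteria it is maintained through a high-copy ColE1/pUC-type origin and selected with ampicillin via the β-lactamase gene. Small fragments of lacI, lacZα, rop, bom, the tetracycline resistance gene and viral env also appear in the annotation; these are non-functional remnants of the backbone's construction.

The proviral cassette is bounded by 5′ and 3′ long terminal repeats from murine embryonic stem cell virus. Downstream of the 5′ LTR lie the Ψ packaging signal and a truncated gag segment lacking its start codon, which together promote efficient encapsidation of the genomic RNA when the plasmid is introduced into a packaging cell line that supplies the viral proteins in trans. The roughly 2.9 kb OPA1 open reading frame, cloned using XhoI and HpaI sites, sits immediately after this region, with no dedicated internal promoter annotated, so it is expected to be transcribed from the 5′ LTR. No epitope tag or reporter is annotated on the insert. A short SV40 polyadenylation element in reverse orientation follows the insert. After that, a mouse PGK promoter drives the puromycin N-acetyltransferase gene, allowing selection of stably transduced cells.

The construct is intended for expressing a single defined OPA1 splice form in mammalian cells by transfection or retroviral transduction. The associated work examined how mRNA splicing and proteolytic processing of OPA1 govern mitochondrial fusion.
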