Features (pLannotate 1.2.2; 20 found; start..end, strand, type, name):
      1..517     +  LTR            5' LTR: 5' long terminal repeat from murine embryonic stem cell virus
    581..922     +  misc_feature   MESV Ψ: packaging signal of murine embryonic stem cell virus
    989..1405    +  CDS            gag (truncated): truncated Moloney murine leukemia virus (MMLV) gag gene lacking the start codon
   1441..4320    +  CDS            OPA1: OPA1_HUMAN - Also known as KIAA0567. Experimental evidence at protein level: Swiss-Prot protein existence level 1. Isoforms that contain the alternative exon 4b (present in isoform 4 and isoform 5) are required for mitochondrial genome maintenance, possibly by anchoring the mitochondrial nucleoids to the inner mitochondrial membrane. From Homo sapiens (Human).
   4347..4468    -  polyA_signal   SV40 poly(A) signal: SV40 polyadenylation signal
   4482..4981    +  promoter       PGK promoter: mouse phosphoglycerate kinase 1 promoter
   5002..5601    +  CDS            PuroR: puromycin N-acetyltransferase; pac from Streptomyces alboniger; confers resistance to puromycin
   5701..6215    +  LTR            3' LTR: 3' long terminal repeat from murine embryonic stem cell virus
   6377..6393    -  protein_bind   lac operator: The lac repressor binds to the lac operator to inhibit transcription in E. coli. This inhibition can be relieved by adding lactose or isopropyl-β-D-thiogalactopyranoside (IPTG). lac repressor encoded by lacI
   6401..6431    -  promoter       lac promoter: promoter for the E. coli lac operon
   6446..6467    -  protein_bind   CAP binding site: CAP binding activates transcription in the presence of cAMP. E. coli catabolite activator protein
   6480..6572    -  CDS            lacI (fragment): lac repressor; lacI; The lac repressor binds to the lac operator to inhibit transcription in E. coli. This inhibition can be relieved by adding lactose or isopropyl-β-D-thiogalactopyranoside (IPTG).
   6755..7343    -  rep_origin     ori: high-copy-number ColE1/pMB1/pBR322/pUC origin of replication
   7514..8374    -  CDS            AmpR: β-lactamase; bla; confers resistance to ampicillin, carbenicillin, and related antibiotics
   8375..8479    -  promoter       AmpR promoter: bla
   8574..8609    +  CDS            rop (fragment): Rop protein, which maintains plasmids at low copy number; rop
   8711..8810    +  misc_feature   bom (fragment): basis of mobility region from pBR322
   8816..8965    -  CDS            lacZα (fragment): LacZα fragment of β-galactosidase; lacZ fragment
   8965..9166    -  CDS            TcR (fragment): tetracycline efflux protein; tet; confers resistance to tetracycline
   9167..9265    +  CDS            env (fragment): murine leukemia virus gPr80 envelope polyprotein precursor; env; proteolytically cleaved into gp70SU and p15TM subunits
>Addgene plasmid #70173 | OPA1-isoform1 | addgene full sequence | sequence record 486497 | Addgene NGS Result
AATGAAAGACCCCACCTGTAGGTTTGGCAAGCTAGCTTAAGTAACGCCATTTTGCAAGGCATGGAAAATA
CATAACTGAGAATAGAGAAGTTCAGATCAAGGTTAGGAACAGAGAGACAGCAGAATATGGGCCAAACAGG
ATATCTGTGGTAAGCAGTTCCTGCCCCGGCTCAGGGCCAAGAACAGATGGTCCCCAGATGCGGTCCCGCC
CTCAGCAGTTTCTAGAGAACCATCAGATGTTTCCAGGGTGCCCCAAGGACCTGAAATGACCCTGTGCCTT
ATTTGAACTAACCAATCAGTTCGCTTCTCGCTTCTGTTCGCGCGCTTCTGCTCCCCGAGCTCAATAAAAG
AGCCCACAACCCCTCACTCGGCGCGCCAGTCCTCCGATAGACTGCGTCGCCCGGGTACCCGTATTCCCAA
TAAAGCCTCTTGCTGTTTGCATCCGAATCGTGGACTCGCTGATCCTTGGGAGGGTCTCCTCAGATTGATT
GACTGCCCACCTCGGGGGTCTTTCATTTGGAGGTTCCACCGAGATTTGGAGACCCCTGCCCAGGGACCAC
CGACCCCCCCGCCGGGAGGTAAGCTGGCCAGCGGTCGTTTCGTGTCTGTCTCTGTCTTTGTGCGTGTTTG
TGCCGGCATCTAATGTTTGCGCCTGCGTCTGTACTAGTTAGCTAACTAGCTCTGTATCTGGCGGACCCGT
GGTGGAACTGACGAGTTCTGAACACCCGGCCGCAACCCTGGGAGACGTCCCAGGGACTTTGGGGGCCGTT
TTTGTGGCCCGACCTGAGGAAGGGAGTCGATGTGGAATCCGACCCCGTCAGGATATGTGGTTCTGGTAGG
AGACGAGAACCTAAAACAGTTCCCGCCTCCGTCTGAATTTTTGCTTTCGGTTTGGAACCGAAGCCGCGCG
TCTTGTCTGCTGCAGCGCTGCAGCATCGTTCTGTGTTGTCTCTGTCTGACTGTGTTTCTGTATTTGTCTG
AAAATTAGGGCCAGACTGTTACCACTCCCTTAAGTTTGACCTTAGGTCACTGGAAAGATGTCGAGCGGAT
CGCTCACAACCAGTCGGTAGATGTCAAGAAGAGACGTTGGGTTACCTTCTGCTCTGCAGAATGGCCAACC
TTTAACGTCGGATGGCCGCGAGACGGCACCTTTAACCGAGACCTCATCACCCAGGTTAAGATCAAGGTCT
TTTCACCTGGCCCGCATGGACACCCAGACCAGGTCCCCTACATCGTGACCTGGGAAGCCTTGGCTTTTGA
CCCCCCTCCCTGGGTCAAGCCCTTTGTACACCCTAAGCCTCCGCCTCCTCTTCCTCCATCCGCCCCGTCT
CTCCCCCTTGAACCTCCTCGTTCGACCCCGCCTCGATCCTCCCTTTATCCAGCCCTCACTCCTTCTCTAG
GCGCCGGAATTAGATCTCTCGAGAATTCACGCGTGGTACCATGTGGCGACTACGTCGGGCCGCTGTGGCC
TGTGAGGTCTGCCAGTCTTTAGTGAAACACAGCTCTGGAATAAAAGGAAGTTTACCACTACAAAAACTAC
ATCTGGTTTCACGAAGCATTTATCATTCACATCATCCTACCTTAAAGCTTCAACGACCCCAATTAAGGAC
ATCCTTTCAGCAGTTCTCTTCTCTGACAAACCTTCCTTTACGTAAACTGAAATTCTCTCCAATTAAATAT
GGCTACCAGCCTCGCAGGAATTTTTGGCCAGCAAGATTAGCTACGAGACTCTTAAAACTTCGCTATCTCA
TACTAGGATCGGCTGTTGGGGGTGGCTACACAGCCAAAAAGACTTTTGATCAGTGGAAAGATATGATACC
GGACCTTAGTGAATATAAATGGATTGTGCCTGACATTGTGTGGGAAATTGATGAGTATATCGATTTTGAG
AAAATTAGAAAAGCCCTTCCTAATTCAGAAGACCTTGTAAAGTTAGCACCAGACTTTGACAAGATTGTTG
AAAGCCTTAGCTTATTGAAGGACTTTTTTACCTCAGGTTCTCCGGAAGAAACGGCGTTTAGAGCAACAGA
TCGTGGATCTGAAAGTGACAAGCATTTTAGAAAGGTGTCAGACAAAGAGAAAATTGACCAACTTCAGGAA
GAACTTCTGCACACTCAGTTGAAGTATCAGAGAATCTTGGAACGATTAGAAAAGGAGAACAAAGAATTGA
GAAAATTAGTATTGCAGAAAGATGACAAAGGCATTCATCATAGAAAGCTTAAGAAATCTTTGATTGACAT
GTATTCTGAAGTTCTTGATGTTCTCTCTGATTATGATGCCAGTTATAATACGCAAGATCATCTGCCACGG
GTTGTTGTGGTTGGAGATCAGAGTGCTGGAAAGACTAGTGTGTTGGAAATGATTGCCCAAGCTCGAATAT
TCCCAAGAGGATCTGGGGAGATGATGACACGTTCTCCAGTTAAGGTGACTCTGAGTGAAGGTCCTCACCA
TGTGGCCCTATTTAAAGATAGTTCTCGGGAGTTTGATCTTACCAAAGAAGAAGATCTTGCAGCATTAAGA
CATGAAATAGAACTTCGAATGAGGAAAAATGTGAAAGAAGGCTGTACCGTTAGCCCTGAGACCATATCCT
TAAATGTAAAAGGCCCTGGACTACAGAGGATGGTGCTTGTTGACTTACCAGGTGTGATTAATACTGTGAC
ATCAGGCATGGCTCCTGACACAAAGGAAACTATTTTCAGTATCAGCAAAGCTTACATGCAGAATCCTAAT
GCCATCATACTGTGTATTCAAGATGGATCTGTGGATGCTGAACGCAGTATTGTTACAGACTTGGTCAGTC
AAATGGACCCTCATGGAAGGAGAACCATATTCGTTTTGACCAAAGTAGACCTGGCAGAGAAAAATGTAGC
CAGTCCAAGCAGGATTCAGCAGATAATTGAAGGAAAGCTCTTCCCAATGAAAGCTTTAGGTTATTTTGCT
GTTGTAACAGGAAAAGGGAACAGCTCTGAAAGCATTGAAGCTATAAGAGAATATGAAGAAGAGTTTTTTC
AGAATTCAAAGCTCCTAAAGACAAGCATGCTAAAGGCACACCAAGTGACTACAAGAAATTTAAGCCTTGC
AGTATCAGACTGCTTTTGGAAAATGGTACGAGAGTCTGTTGAACAACAGGCTGATAGTTTCAAAGCAACA
CGTTTTAACCTTGAAACTGAATGGAAGAATAACTATCCTCGCCTGCGGGAACTTGACCGGAATGAACTAT
TTGAAAAAGCTAAAAATGAAATCCTTGATGAAGTTATCAGTCTGAGCCAGGTTACACCAAAACATTGGGA
GGAAATCCTTCAACAATCTTTGTGGGAAAGAGTATCAACTCATGTGATTGAAAACATCTACCTTCCAGCT
GCGCAGACCATGAATTCAGGAACTTTTAACACCACAGTGGATATCAAGCTTAAACAGTGGACTGATAAAC
AACTTCCTAATAAAGCAGTAGAGGTTGCTTGGGAGACCCTACAAGAAGAATTTTCCCGCTTTATGACAGA
ACCGAAAGGGAAAGAGCATGATGACATATTTGATAAACTTAAAGAGGCCGTTAAGGAAGAAAGTATTAAA
CGACACAAGTGGAATGACTTTGCGGAGGACAGCTTGAGGGTTATTCAACACAATGCTTTGGAAGACCGAT
CCATATCTGATAAACAGCAATGGGATGCAGCTATTTATTTTATGGAAGAGGCTCTGCAGGCTCGTCTCAA
GGATACTGAAAATGCAATTGAAAACATGGTGGGTCCAGACTGGAAAAAGAGGTGGTTATACTGGAAGAAT
CGGACCCAAGAACAGTGTGTTCACAATGAAACCAAGAATGAATTGGAGAAGATGTTGAAATGTAATGAGG
AGCACCCAGCTTATCTTGCAAGTGATGAAATAACCACAGTCCGGAAGAACCTTGAATCCCGAGGAGTAGA
AGTAGATCCAAGCTTGATTAAGGATACTTGGCATCAAGTTTATAGAAGACATTTTTTAAAAACAGCTCTA
AACCATTGTAACCTTTGTCGAAGAGGTTTTTATTACTACCAAAGGCATTTTGTAGATTCTGAGTTGGAAT
GCAATGATGTGGTCTTGTTTTGGCGTATACAGCGCATGCTTGCTATCACCGCAAATACTTTAAGGCAACA
ACTTACAAATACTGAAGTTAGGCGATTAGAGAAAAATGTTAAAGAGGTATTGGAAGATTTTGCTGAAGAT
GGTGAGAAGAAGATTAAATTGCTTACTGGTAAACGCGTTCAACTGGCGGAAGACCTCAAGAAAGTTAGAG
AAATTCAAGAAAAACTTGATGCTTTCATTGAAGCTCTTCATCAGGAGAAATAAGCGGCCGCTTCGAGCAG
ACATGATAAGATACATTGATGAGTTTGGACAAACCACAACTAGAATGCAGTGAAAAAAATGCTTTATTTG
TGAAATTTGTGATGCTATTGCTTTATTTGTAACCATTATAAGCTGCAATAAACAAGTTAACGAATTCTAC
CGGGTAGGGGAGGCGCTTTTCCCAAGGCAGTCTGGAGCATGCGCTTTAGCAGCCCCGCTGGGCACTTGGC
GCTACACAAGTGGCCTCTGGCCTCGCACACATTCCACATCCACCGGTAGGCGCCAACCGGCTCCGTTCTT
TGGTGGCCCCTTCGCGCCACCTTCTACTCCTCCCCTAGTCAGGAAGTTCCCCCCCGCCCCGCAGCTCGCG
TCGTGCAGGACGTGACAAATGGAAGTAGCACGTCTCACTAGTCTCGTGCAGATGGACAGCACCGCTGAGC
AATGGAAGCGGGTAGGCCTTTGGGGCAGCGGCCAATAGCAGCTTTGCTCCTTCGCTTTCTGGGCTCAGAG
GCTGGGAAGGGGTGGGTCCGGGGGCGGGCTCAGGGGCGGGCTCAGGGGCGGGGCGGGCGCCCGAAGGTCC
TCCGGAGGCCCGGCATTCTGCACGCTTCAAAAGCGCACGTCTGCCGCGCTGTTCTCCTCTTCCTCATCTC
CGGGCCTTTCGACCTGCAGCCCAAGCTTACCATGACCGAGTACAAGCCCACGGTGCGCCTCGCCACCCGC
GACGACGTCCCCAGGGCCGTACGCACCCTCGCCGCCGCGTTCGCCGACTACCCCGCCACGCGCCACACCG
TCGATCCGGACCGCCACATCGAGCGGGTCACCGAGCTGCAAGAACTCTTCCTCACGCGCGTCGGGCTCGA
CATCGGCAAGGTGTGGGTCGCGGACGACGGCGCCGCGGTGGCGGTCTGGACCACGCCGGAGAGCGTCGAA
GCGGGGGCGGTGTTCGCCGAGATCGGCCCGCGCATGGCCGAGTTGAGCGGTTCCCGGCTGGCCGCGCAGC
AACAGATGGAAGGCCTCCTGGCGCCGCACCGGCCCAAGGAGCCCGCGTGGTTCCTGGCCACCGTCGGCGT
CTCGCCCGACCACCAGGGCAAGGGTCTGGGCAGCGCCGTCGTGCTCCCCGGAGTGGAGGCGGCCGAGCGC
GCCGGGGTGCCCGCCTTCCTGGAGACCTCCGCGCCCCGCAACCTCCCCTTCTACGAGCGGCTCGGCTTCA
CCGTCACCGCCGACGTCGAGGTGCCCGAAGGACCGCGCACCTGGTGCATGACCCGCAAGCCCGGTGCCTG
ACGCCCGCCCCACGACCCGCAGCGCCCGACCGAAAGGAGCGCACGACCCCATGCATCGATAAAATAAAAG
ATTTTATTTAGTCTCCAGAAAAAGGGGGGAATGAAAGACCCCACCTGTAGGTTTGGCAAGCTAGCTTAAG
TAACGCCATTTTGCAAGGCATGGAAAATACATAACTGAGAATAGAGAAGTTCAGATCAAGGTTAGGAACA
GAGAGACAGCAGAATATGGGCCAAACAGGATATCTGTGGTAAGCAGTTCCTGCCCCGGCTCAGGGCCAAG
AACAGATGGTCCCCAGATGCGGTCCCGCCCTCAGCAGTTTCTAGAGAACCATCAGATGTTTCCAGGGTGC
CCCAAGGACCTGAAATGACCCTGTGCCTTATTTGAACTAACCAATCAGTTCGCTTCTCGCTTCTGTTCGC
GCGCTTCTGCTCCCCGAGCTCAATAAAAGAGCCCACAACCCCTCACTCGGCGCGCCAGTCCTCCGATAGA
CTGCGTCGCCCGGGTACCCGTGTATCCAATAAACCCTCTTGCAGTTGCATCCGACTTGTGGTCTCGCTGT
TCCTTGGGAGGGTCTCCTCTGAGTGATTGACTACCCGTCAGCGGGGGTCTTTCATGGGTAACAGTTTCTT
GAAGTTGGAGAACAACATTCTGAGGGTAGGAGTCGAATATTAAGTAATCCTGACTCAATTAGCCACTGTT
TTGAATCCACATACTCCAATACTCCTGAAATAGTTCATTATGGACAGCGCAGAAAGAGCTGGGGAGAATT
GTGAAATTGTTATCCGCTCACAATTCCACACAACATACGAGCCGGAAGCATAAAGTGTAAAGCCTGGGGT
GCCTAATGAGTGAGCTAACTCACATTAATTGCGTTGCGCTCACTGCCCGCTTTCCAGTCGGGAAACCTGT
CGTGCCAGCTGCATTAATGAATCGGCCAACGCGCGGGGAGAGGCGGTTTGCGTATTGGGCGCTCTTCCGC
TTCCTCGCTCACTGACTCGCTGCGCTCGGTCGTTCGGCTGCGGCGAGCGGTATCAGCTCACTCAAAGGCG
GTAATACGGTTATCCACAGAATCAGGGGATAACGCAGGAAAGAACATGTGAGCAAAAGGCCAGCAAAAGG
CCAGGAACCGTAAAAAGGCCGCGTTGCTGGCGTTTTTCCATAGGCTCCGCCCCCCTGACGAGCATCACAA
AAATCGACGCTCAAGTCAGAGGTGGCGAAACCCGACAGGACTATAAAGATACCAGGCGTTTCCCCCTGGA
AGCTCCCTCGTGCGCTCTCCTGTTCCGACCCTGCCGCTTACCGGATACCTGTCCGCCTTTCTCCCTTCGG
GAAGCGTGGCGCTTTCTCATAGCTCACGCTGTAGGTATCTCAGTTCGGTGTAGGTCGTTCGCTCCAAGCT
GGGCTGTGTGCACGAACCCCCCGTTCAGCCCGACCGCTGCGCCTTATCCGGTAACTATCGTCTTGAGTCC
AACCCGGTAAGACACGACTTATCGCCACTGGCAGCAGCCACTGGTAACAGGATTAGCAGAGCGAGGTATG
TAGGCGGTGCTACAGAGTTCTTGAAGTGGTGGCCTAACTACGGCTACACTAGAAGAACAGTATTTGGTAT
CTGCGCTCTGCTGAAGCCAGTTACCTTCGGAAAAAGAGTTGGTAGCTCTTGATCCGGCAAACAAACCACC
GCTGGTAGCGGTGGTTTTTTTGTTTGCAAGCAGCAGATTACGCGCAGAAAAAAAGGATCTCAAGAAGATC
CTTTGATCTTTTCTACGGGGTCTGACGCTCAGTGGAACGAAAACTCACGTTAAGGGATTTTGGTCATGAG
ATTATCAAAAAGGATCTTCACCTAGATCCTTTTAAATTAAAAATGAAGTTTTAAATCAATCTAAAGTATA
TATGAGTAAACTTGGTCTGACAGTTACCAATGCTTAATCAGTGAGGCACCTATCTCAGCGATCTGTCTAT
TTCGTTCATCCATAGTTGCCTGACTCCCCGTCGTGTAGATAACTACGATACGGGAGGGCTTACCATCTGG
CCCCAGTGCTGCAATGATACCGCGAGACCCACGCTCACCGGCTCCAGATTTATCAGCAATAAACCAGCCA
GCCGGAAGGGCCGAGCGCAGAAGTGGTCCTGCAACTTTATCCGCCTCCATCCAGTCTATTAATTGTTGCC
GGGAAGCTAGAGTAAGTAGTTCGCCAGTTAATAGTTTGCGCAACGTTGTTGCCATTGCTACAGGCATCGT
GGTGTCACGCTCGTCGTTTGGTATGGCTTCATTCAGCTCCGGTTCCCAACGATCAAGGCGAGTTACATGA
TCCCCCATGTTGTGCAAAAAAGCGGTTAGCTCCTTCGGTCCTCCGATCGTTGTCAGAAGTAAGTTGGCCG
CAGTGTTATCACTCATGGTTATGGCAGCACTGCATAATTCTCTTACTGTCATGCCATCCGTAAGATGCTT
TTCTGTGACTGGTGAGTACTCAACCAAGTCATTCTGAGAATAGTGTATGCGGCGACCGAGTTGCTCTTGC
CCGGCGTCAATACGGGATAATACCGCGCCACATAGCAGAACTTTAAAAGTGCTCATCATTGGAAAACGTT
CTTCGGGGCGAAAACTCTCAAGGATCTTACCGCTGTTGAGATCCAGTTCGATGTAACCCACTCGTGCACC
CAACTGATCTTCAGCATCTTTTACTTTCACCAGCGTTTCTGGGTGAGCAAAAACAGGAAGGCAAAATGCC
GCAAAAAAGGGAATAAGGGCGACACGGAAATGTTGAATACTCATACTCTTCCTTTTTCAATATTATTGAA
GCATTTATCAGGGTTATTGTCTCATGAGCGGATACATATTTGAATGTATTTAGAAAAATAAACAAATAGG
GGTTCCGCGCACATTTCCCCGAAAAGTGCCACCTGACGTCTAAGAAACCATTATTATCATGACATTAACC
TATAAAAATAGGCGTATCACGAGGCCCTTTCGTCTCGCGCGTTTCGGTGATGACGGTGAAAACCTCTGAC
ACATGCAGCTCCCGGAGACGGTCACAGCTTGTCTGTAAGCGGATGCCGGGAGCAGACAAGCCCGTCAGGG
CGCGTCAGCGGGTGTTGGCGGGTGTCGGGGCTGGCTTAACTATGCGGCATCAGAGCAGATTGTACTGAGA
GTGCACCATATGCGGTGTGAAATACCGCACAGATGCGTAAGGAGAAAATACCGCATCAGGCGCCATTCGC
CATTCAGGCTGCGCAACTGTTGGGAAGGGCGATCGGTGCGGGCCTCTTCGCTATTACGCCAGCTGGCGAA
AGGGGGATGTGCTGCAAGGCGATTAAGTTGGGTAACGCCAGGGTTTTCCCAGTCACGACGTTGTAAAACG
ACGGCGCAAGGAATGGTGCATGCAAGGAGATGGCGCCCAACAGTCCCCCGGCCACGGGGCCTGCCACCAT
ACCCACGCCGAAACAAGCGCTCATGAGCCCGAAGTGGCGAGCCCGATCTTCCCCATCGGTGATGTCGGCG
ATATAGGCGCCAGCAACCGCACCTGTGGCGCCGGTGATGCCGGCCACGATGCGTCCGGCGTAGAGGCGAT
TAGTCCAATTTGTTAAAGACAGGATATCAGTGGTCCAGGCTCTAGTTTTGACTCAACAATATCACCAGCT
GAAGCCTATAGAGTACGAGCCATAGATAAAATAAAAGATTTTATTTAGTCTCCAGAAAAAGGGGGG
