>Addgene plasmid #70173 | OPA1-isoform1 | addgene partial sequence | sequence record 138545 | pLXSN5 5'-CCCTTGAACCTCCTCGTTCGACC-3'
TTTATCCAGCCCTCACTCCTTCTCTAGGCGCCGGAATTAGATCTCTCGAGAATTCACGCGTGGTACCATG
TGGCGACTACGTCGGGCCGCTGTGGCCTGTGAGGTCTGCCAGTCTTTAGTGAAACACAGCTCTGGAATAA
AAGGAAGTTTACCACTACAAAAACTACATCTGGTTTCACGAAGCATTTATCATTCACATCATCCTACCTT
AAAGCTTCAACGACCCCAATTAAGGACATCCTTTCAGCAGTTCTCTTCTCTGACAAACCTTCCTTTACGT
AAACTGAAATTCTCTCCAATTAAATATGGCTACCAGCCTCGCAGGAATTTTTGGCCAGCAAGATTAGCTA
CGAGACTCTTAAAACTTCGCTATCTCATACTAGGATCGGCTGTTGGGGGTGGCTACACAGCCAAAAAGAC
TTTTGATCAGTGGAAAGATATGATACCGGACCTTAGTGAATATAAATGGATTGTGCCTGACATTGTGTGG
GAAATTGATGAGTATATCGATTTTGAGAAAATTAGAAAAGCCCTTCCTAATTCAGAAGACCTTGTAAAGT
TAGCACCAGACTTTGACAAGATTGTTGAAAGCCTTAGCTTATTGAAGGACTTTTTTACCTCAGGTTCTCC
GGAAGAAACGGCGTTTAGAGCAACAGATCGTGGATCTGAAAGTGACAAGCATTTTAGAAAGGTGTCAGAC
AAAGAGAAAATTGACCAACTTCAGGAAGAACTTCTGCACACTCAGTTGAAGTATCAGAGAATCTTGGAAC
GATTAGAAAAGGAGAACAAAGAATTGAGAAAATTAGTATTGCAGAAAGATGACAAAGGCATTCATCATAG
AAAGCTTAAGAAATCTTTGATTGACATGTATTCTGAAGTTCTTGATGTTCTCTCTGATTATGATGCCAGT
TATAATACGCAAGATCATCTGCCACGGGTTGTTGTGGTTGGAGATCAGAGTGCTGGAAAGACTAGTGTGT
TGGAAATGATTGCCCAAGCTCGAATATTCCCAAGAGGATCTGGGGAGATGATGACACGTTCTCCAGTTAA
GGTGACTCTG
