>Addgene plasmid #70173 | OPA1-isoform1 | addgene partial sequence | sequence record 139496 | MSCV_C_rev2 5'-ggccagaggccacttgtgtagcgcc-3'
CTGCTAAAGCGCATGCTCCAGACTGCCTTGGGAAAAGCGCCTCCCCTACCCGGTAGAATTCGTTAACTTG
TTTATTGCAGCTTATAATGGTTACAAATAAAGCAATAGCATCACAAATTTCACAAATAAAGCATTTTTTT
CACTGCATTCTAGTTGTGGTTTGTCCAAACTCATCAATGTATCTTATCATGTCTGCTCGAAGCGGCCGCT
TATTTCTCCTGATGAAGAGCTTCAATGAAAGCATCAAGTTTTTCTTGAATTTCTCTAACTTTCTTGAGGT
CTTCCGCCAGTTGAACGCGTTTACCAGTAAGCAATTTAATCTTCTTCTCACCATCTTCAGCAAAATCTTC
CAATACCTCTTTAACATTTTTCTCTAATCGCCTAACTTCAGTATTTGTAAGTTGTTGCCTTAAAGTATTT
GCGGTGATAGCAAGCATGCGCTGTATACGCCAAAACAAGACCACATCATTGCATTCCAACTCAGAATCTA
CAAAATGCCTTTGGTAGTAATAAAAACCTCTTCGACAAAGGTTACAATGGTTTAGAGCTGTTTTTAAAAA
ATGTCTTCTATAAACTTGATGCCAAGTATCCTTAATCAAGCTTGGATCTACTTCTACTCCTCGGGATTCA
AGGTTCTTCCGGACTGTGGTTATTTCATCACTTGCAAGATAAGCTGGGTGCTCCTCATTACATTTCAACA
TCTTCTCCAATTCATTCTTGGTTTCATTGTGAACACACTGTTCTTGGGTCCGATTCTTCCAGTATAACCA
CCTCTTTTTCCAGTCTGGACCCACCATGTTTTCAATTGCATTTTCAGTATCCTTGAGACGAGCCTGCAGA
GCCTCTTCCATAAAATAAATAGCTGCATCCCATTGCTGTTTATCAGATATGGATCGGTCTTCCAAAGCAT
TGTGTTGAATAACCCTCAAGCTGTCCTCCGCAAAGTCATTCCACTTGTGTCGTTTAATACTTTCTTCCTT
AACGGCCTCTTTAAGTTTATCAAATATGTCATCATGCTCTTTCCCTTTCGGTTCTGTCATAAAGCGGGAA
AATTCT
